>Addgene plasmid #83308 | pSELECT-HA-mFOXO1 | depositor full sequence | sequence record 158486 | pSELECT-HA-mFOXO1 sequence 5432 bps
GCGGCCGCAATAAAATATCTTTATTTTCATTACATCTGTGTGTTGGTTTTTTGTGTGAATCGTAACTAAC
ATACGCTCTCCATCAAAACAAAACGAAACAAAACAAACTAGCAAAATAGGCTGTCCCCAGTGCAAGTGCA
GGTGCCAGAACATTTCTCTATCGAAGGATCTGCGATCGCTCCGGTGCCCGTCAGTGGGCAGAGCGCACAT
CGCCCACAGTCCCCGAGAAGTTGGGGGGAGGGGTCGGCAATTGAACGGGTGCCTAGAGAAGGTGGCGCGG
GGTAAACTGGGAAAGTGATGTCGTGTACTGGCTCCGCCTTTTTCCCGAGGGTGGGGGAGAACCGTATATA
AGTGCAGTAGTCGCCGTGAACGTTCTTTTTCGCAACGGGTTTGCCGCCAGAACACAGCTGAAGCTTCGAG
GGGCTCGCATCTCTCCTTCACGCGCCCGCCGCCCTACCTGAGGCCGCCATCCACGCCGGTTGAGTCGCGT
TCTGCCGCCTCCCGCCTGTGGTGCCTCCTGAACTGCGTCCGCCGTCTAGGTAAGTTTAAAGCTCAGGTCG
AGACCGGGCCTTTGTCCGGCGCTCCCTTGGAGCCTACCTAGACTCAGCCGGCTCTCCACGCTTTGCCTGA
CCCTGCTTGCTCAACTCTACGTCTTTGTTTCGTTTTCTGTTCTGCGCCGTTACAGATCCAAGCTGTGACC
GGCGCCTACCTGAGATCACCGGCGTGTCGACCGCCATGTACCCATACGATGTTCCGGATTACGCTGCCGA
AGCGCCCCAGGTGGTGGAGACCGACCCGGACTTCGAGCCGCTGCCCCGGCAGCGCTCCTGTACCTGGCCG
CTGCCCAGGCCGGAGTTTAACCAGTCCAACTCGACCACCTCCAGTCCGGCGCCGTCGGGCGGCGCGGCCG
CCAACCCCGACGCCGCGGCGAGCCTGGCCTCGGCGTCCGCTGTCAGCACCGACTTTATGAGCAACCTGAG
CCTGCTGGAGGAGAGTGAGGACTTCGCGCGGGCGCCAGGCTGCGTGGCCGTGGCGGCGGCGGCTGCGGCC
AGCAGGGGCCTGTGCGGGGACTTCCAGGGCCCCGAGGCGGGCTGCGTGCACCCAGCGCCGCCACAGCCCC
CACCGACCGGGCCGCTGTCGCAGCCCCCACCCGTGCCTCCCTCCGCTGCCGCCGCCGCGGGGCCACTCGC
GGGACAGCCGCGCAAGACCAGCTCGTCGCGCCGCAACGCGTGGGGCAACCTGTCGTACGCCGACCTCATC
ACCAAGGCCATCGAGAGCTCAGCCGAGAAGAGGCTCACCCTGTCGCAGATCTACGAGTGGATGGTGAAGA
GCGTGCCCTACTTCAAGGATAAGGGCGACAGCAACAGCTCGGCGGGCTGGAAGAATTCAATTCGCCACAA
TCTGTCCCTTCACAGCAAGTTTATTCGAGTGCAGAATGAAGGAACTGGAAAGAGTTCTTGGTGGATGCTC
AATCCAGAGGGAGGCAAGAGCGGAAAATCACCCCGGAGAAGAGCTGCGTCCATGGACAACAACAGTAAAT
TTGCTAAGAGCCGAGGGCGGGCTGCTAAGAAAAAAGCATCTCTCCAGTCTGGGCAAGAGGGTCCTGGAGA
CAGCCCTGGGTCTCAGTTTTCTAAGTGGCCTGCGAGTCCTGGGTCCCACAGCAACGATGACTTTGATAAC
TGGAGTACATTTCGTCCTCGAACCAGCTCAAATGCTAGTACCATCAGTGGGAGACTTTCTCCCATCATGA
CAGAGCAGGATGACCTGGGAGATGGGGACGTGCATTCCCTGGTGTATCCACCCTCTGCTGCCAAGATGGC
GTCTACGCTGCCCAGTCTGTCTGAAATCAGCAATCCAGAAAACATGGAGAACCTTCTGGATAATCTCAAC
CTTCTCTCGTCCCCAACATCTTTAACTGTGTCCACCCAGTCCTCGCCTGGCAGCATGATGCAGCAGACAC
CATGCTATTCGTTTGCACCGCCAAACACCAGTCTAAATTCACCCAGTCCAAACTACTCAAAGTACACATA
CGGCCAATCCAGCATGAGCCCTTTGCCCCAGATGCCTATGCAGACACTTCAGGACAGCAAATCAAGTTAC
GGAGGATTGAACCAGTATAACTGTGCCCCAGGACTCTTGAAAGAGTTGTTGACTTCTGACTCTCCTCCCC
ACAATGACATTATGTCACCGGTTGATCCCGGAGTGGCCCAACCCAACAGTCGGGTCCTGGGCCAAAATGT
AATGATGGGCCCTAATTCGGTCATGCCAGCGTATGGCAGCCAGGCATCTCATAACAAAATGATGAACCCC
AGCTCCCACACCCACCCTGGACATGCACAGCAAACGGCTTCGGTCAACGGCCGTACCCTGCCCCATGTGG
TGAACACCATGCCTCACACATCTGCCATGAACCGCTTGACCCCCGTGAAGACACCTTTACAAGTGCCTCT
GTCCCACCCCATGCAGATGAGTGCCCTGGGCAGCTACTCCTCGGTGAGCAGCTGCAATGGCTATGGTAGG
ATGGGTGTCCTCCACCAGGAGAAGCTCCCAAGTGACTTGGATGGCATGTTTATTGAGCGCTTGGACTGTG
ACATGGAGTCCATCATTCGGAATGACCTCATGGATGGAGATACCTTGGATTTTAACTTTGATAATGTGTT
GCCCAACCAAAGCTTCCCACACAGTGTCAAGACTACAACACACAGCTGGGTGTCAGGCTAAGAGTTAGTG
AGCAGGCTACATTTAAAAGTCCTTCAGATTGTCTGACAGCAGGAACTGAGGAGCAGTCCAAAGATGCGCT
AGCTGGCCAGACATGATAAGATACATTGATGAGTTTGGACAAACCACAACTAGAATGCAGTGAAAAAAAT
GCTTTATTTGTGAAATTTGTGATGCTATTGCTTTATTTGTAACCATTATAAGCTGCAATAAACAAGTTAA
CAACAACAATTGCATTCATTTTATGTTTCAGGTTCAGGGGGAGGTGTGGGAGGTTTTTTAAAGCAAGTAA
AACCTCTACAAATGTGGTATGGAATTCTAAAATACAGCATAGCAAAACTTTAACCTCCAAATCAAGCCTC
TACTTGAATCCTTTTCTGAGGGATGAATAAGGCATAGGCATCAGGGGCTGTTGCCAATGTGCATTAGCTG
TTTGCAGCCTCACCTTCTTTCATGGAGTTTAAGATATAGTGTATTTTCCCAAGGTTTGAACTAGCTCTTC
ATTTCTTTATGTTTTAAATGCACTGACCTCCCACATTCCCTTTTTAGTAAAATATTCAGAAATAATTTAA
ATACATCATTGCAATGAAAATAAATGTTTTTTATTAGGCAGAATCCAGATGCTCAAGGCCCTTCATAATA
TCCCCCAGTTTAGTAGTTGGACTTAGGGAACAAAGGAACCTTTAATAGAAATTGGACAGCAAGAAAGCGA
GCTTCTAGCTCAGGTTTAAGCTCCAGGCTTCCTTGTCATGCACCAAGTTCTTGGGCCTTCTGGAACCTCA
ACATCAGCTGTCACAGTGAATCCCAGTCTTTCATAAAAAGGCAGGTTTCTGGGAGCAGAAGTTTCCAGAA
AGGCAGGAACTCCAGCCCTTTCAGCAGCTTCAACTCCAGGCAGAACAACAGCAGATCCCAGACCCTTTCC
CTGGTGGTCAGGGCTCACTCCAACAGTTGCCAGAAACCAAGCTGGCTCTTTTGGCCTGTGTGGTGCCAGC
AGACCTTCCATTTGTTGTTGTGCTGCCAGCCTGCTTCCAGAGAGCTCAGCCATTCTTGGTCCAATTTCAG
CAAAAACAGCACCAGCTTCAACAGACTCAGGTGTTGTCCAAACTGCAACAGCAGCTCCATCATCTGCAAC
CCAAACTTTTCCAATGTCCAGTCCCACTCTGGTGAGGAAGAGTTCTTGCAGTTCTGTCACCCTCTCAATG
TGCCTGTCAGGGTCAACTGTGTGCCTTGTTGCAGGGTAGTCTGCAAAAGCAGCAGCCAGTGTTCTCACAG
CTCTTGGAACATCATCTCTGGTTGCCAGCCTCACTGTGGGTTTGTACTCAGTCATGGTGGCCCTCCTATA
GTGAGTCGTATTATACTATGCCGATATACTATGCCGATGATTAATTGTCAAAACAGCGTGGATGGCGTCT
CCAGCTTATCTGACGGTTCACTAAACGAGCTCTGCTTATATAGACCTCCCACCGTACACGCCTACCGCCC
ATTTGCGTCAATGGGGCGGAGTTGTTACGACATTTTGGAAAGTCCCGTTGATTTACTAGTCAAAACAAAC
TCCCATTGACGTCAATGGGGTGGAGACTTGGAAATCCCCGTGAGTCAAACCGCTATCCACGCCCATTGAT
GTACTGCCAAAACCGCATCATCATGGTAATAGCGATGACTAATACGTAGATGTACTGCCAAGTAGGAAAG
TCCCATAAGGTCATGTACTGGGCATAATGCCAGGCGGGCCATTTACCGTCATTGACGTCAATAGGGGGCG
TACTTGGCATATGATACACTTGATGTACTGCCAAGTGGGCAGTTTACCGTAAATACTCCACCCATTGACG
TCAATGGAAAGTCCCTATTGGCGTTACTATGGGAACATACGTCATTATTGACGTCAATGGGCGGGGGTCG
TTGGGCGGTCAGCCAGGCGGGCCATTTACCGTAAGTTATGTAACGCCTGCAGGTTAATTAAGAACATGTG
AGCAAAAGGCCAGCAAAAGGCCAGGAACCGTAAAAAGGCCGCGTTGCTGGCGTTTTTCCATAGGCTCCGC
CCCCCTGACGAGCATCACAAAAATCGACGCTCAAGTCAGAGGTGGCGAAACCCGACAGGACTATAAAGAT
ACCAGGCGTTTCCCCCTGGAAGCTCCCTCGTGCGCTCTCCTGTTCCGACCCTGCCGCTTACCGGATACCT
GTCCGCCTTTCTCCCTTCGGGAAGCGTGGCGCTTTCTCATAGCTCACGCTGTAGGTATCTCAGTTCGGTG
TAGGTCGTTCGCTCCAAGCTGGGCTGTGTGCACGAACCCCCCGTTCAGCCCGACCGCTGCGCCTTATCCG
GTAACTATCGTCTTGAGTCCAACCCGGTAAGACACGACTTATCGCCACTGGCAGCAGCCACTGGTAACAG
GATTAGCAGAGCGAGGTATGTAGGCGGTGCTACAGAGTTCTTGAAGTGGTGGCCTAACTACGGCTACACT
AGAAGAACAGTATTTGGTATCTGCGCTCTGCTGAAGCCAGTTACCTTCGGAAAAAGAGTTGGTAGCTCTT
GATCCGGCAAACAAACCACCGCTGGTAGCGGTGGTTTTTTTGTTTGCAAGCAGCAGATTACGCGCAGAAA
AAAAGGATCTCAAGAAGATCCTTTGATCTTTTCTACGGGGTCTGACGCTCAGTGGAACGAAAACTCACGT
TAAGGGATTTTGGTCATGGCTAGTTAATTAACATTTAAATCA
Features (pLannotate 1.2.2; 16 found; start..end, strand, type, name):
      9..57      +  polyA_signal   poly(A) signal: synthetic polyadenylation signal
     68..159     +  misc_feature   pause site: RNA polymerase II transcriptional pause signal from the human α2 globin gene
    196..407     +  promoter       EF-1α core promoter: core promoter for human elongation factor EF-1α
    420..688     +  LTR            5' LTR (truncated): truncated 5' long terminal repeat (LTR) from human T-cell leukemia virus (HTLV) type 1
    739..765     +  CDS            3xHA (fragment): three tandem HA epitope tags
    766..2718    +  CDS            Foxo1: FOXO1_MOUSE - Also known as Fkhr, Foxo1a. Experimental evidence at protein level: Swiss-Prot protein existence level 1. Transcription factor that is the main target of insulin signaling and regulates metabolic homeostasis in response to oxidative stress (PubMed:12754525, PubMed:15184386, PubMed:15220471, PubMed:16917544, PubMed:17090532, PubMed:17627282, PubMed:17681146, PubMed:20519497, PubMed:20668652, PubMed:21196578, PubMed:21335550, PubMed:21471200, PubMed:22298775, PubMed:22417654, PubMed:22510882). Binds to the insulin response element (IRE) with consensus sequence 5'- TT[G/A]TTTTG-3' a
   2817..2938    -  polyA_signal   SV40 poly(A) signal: SV40 polyadenylation signal
   2961..3032    -  CDS            large T antigen (fragment): large T antigen from SV40 (simian virus 40)
   3038..3432    -  polyA_signal   β-globin poly(A): human β-globin polyadenylation signal
   3449..4045    -  CDS            pac: PUAC_STRAD - Protein predicted: Swiss-Prot protein existence level 4. Detoxification of puromycin. From Streptomyces alboniger.
   4055..4073    -  promoter       T7 promoter: promoter for bacteriophage T7 RNA polymerase
   4093..4111    -  promoter       tac promoter (fragment): strong E. coli promoter; hybrid between the trp and lac UV5 promoters
   4158..4209    -  promoter       CMVd2 promoter: truncated human cytomegalovirus (CMV) immediate early promoter that yields moderately reduced expression relative to the full-length promoter
   4272..4289    +  promoter       CMV promoter (fragment): human cytomegalovirus (CMV) immediate early promoter
   4362..4665    -  enhancer       CMV enhancer: human cytomegalovirus immediate early enhancer
   4745..5333    -  rep_origin     ori: high-copy-number ColE1/pMB1/pBR322/pUC origin of replication
