[The description below was written by a language model from this plasmid's Addgene catalogue record and pLannotate feature annotations shown in this document.]
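Description:
pSELECT-HA-mFOXO1 is a 5.4 kb mammalian expression plasmid built on the commercial pSELECT-puro backbone and designed to express mouse FoxO1 carrying an N-terminal HA epitope tag. It replicates in E. coli from a high-copy ColE1/pUC-type origin. There is no conventional bacterial antibiotic gene. Instead, a single puromycin N-acetyltransferase (pac) gene serves as the selection marker in both hosts. The feature table shows pac lying downstream of a CMV enhancer/promoter together with short bacterial promoter elements (annotated as tac and T7 fragments), and it is terminated by a human β-globin polyadenylation signal. This arrangement fits the record's note that puromycin can also be used for selection in bacteria.

The FoxO1 cassette runs in the opposite orientation to the marker cassette. It is driven by the composite hEF1/HTLV promoter, which combines the human EF-1α core promoter with a truncated HTLV-1 5' LTR segment that enhances expression. An SV40 polyadenylation signal lies downstream of the insert, although it is annotated on the opposite strand. A synthetic poly(A) signal and an RNA polymerase II pause site upstream of the promoter help insulate it from read-through transcription. The HA-FoxO1 coding sequence was amplified by PCR from an earlier CMV-driven HA-FOXO1 plasmid and inserted between the SalI and NheI sites, both of which are retained. The annotation tool labels the tag as a fragment of 3xHA, consistent in length with a single HA epitope.

According to the depositor, the source clone carried two amino acid substitutions (K219R and L619P) that were reverted to wild type by site-directed mutagenesis, leaving only one change, at base 474 of the reference transcript, which the depositor describes as conservative. The plasmid is suited to transient or puromycin-selected expression of FoxO1, an insulin- and growth-factor-regulated transcription factor. It was deposited in connection with work on survival signalling in retinal neurons.
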