Addgene plasmid #83308: pSELECT-HA-mFOXO1
Purpose: Expresses HA-tagged mouse FoxO1 in mammalian cells, PuroR selection marker
Depositing lab: Steven Abcouwer. Depositing organization: University of Michigan. Publication: Insulin-like growth factor 1 rescues R28 retinal neurons from apoptotic death through ERK-mediated BimEL phosphorylation independent of Akt. Kong D, Gong L, Arnold E, Shanmugam S, Fort PE, Gardner TW, Abcouwer SF. Exp Eye Res. 2016 Aug 7;151:82-95. doi: 10.1016/j.exer.2016.08.002. PubMed 27511131.
Backbone
  Vector backbone: pSELECT-puro
  Backbone manufacturer: Invivogen
  Backbone size w/o insert (bp): 3390
  Total vector size (bp): 5432
  Vector type: Mammalian Expression
  Selectable markers: Puromycin
Growth in bacteria
  Bacterial resistance: None
  Growth temperature: 37°C
  Growth strain: DH5alpha
  Growth instructions: Puromycin (100-150ug/mL) can be used for selection in E. coli
  Copy number: High Copy
Gene/Insert
  Gene/Insert name: FoxO1
  Species: M. musculus (mouse)
  Insert size (bp): 1983
  GenBank ID: NM_ 019739.3
  Entrez Gene: Foxo1 (a.k.a. Afxh, FKHR, Fkhr1, Foxo1a)
  Promoter: hEF1/HTLV prom
  Tag / fusion protein: HA (N terminal on insert)
  Cloning method: Restriction Enzyme; 5′ cloning site SalI (not destroyed); 3′ cloning site NheI (not destroyed)
  Sequencing primers: 5′ GACCCTGCTTGCTCAACTCT; 3′ GTCTACGCTGCCCAGTCTGT
Resource information
  A portion of this plasmid was derived from a plasmid made by: pCMV5-HA-FOXO1 containing mouse FOXO1 ORF fused to HA-tag was obtained from AddGene (plasmid 12142) originally constructed by Nakae and coworkers (JCI 108:1359, 2001
Terms and licenses: Academic/Nonprofit Terms; Industry Terms: Not Available to Industry
Depositor comments: To construct pSELECT-HA-mFOXO1 the coding sequence of HA tag and FOXO1 were amplified from pCMV-HA-FOXO1 by PCR. The PCR product was digested with NheI and SalI restriction enzymes and inserted into the NheI and SalI sites of pSELECT-puro. The insert was sequenced and compared to mouse FOXO1 (NM_019739.3). Sequence identity was confirmed except for a conservative A->G mutation at base 474, a non-conservative A->G mutation at base 1121 and a non-conservative mutation T->C mutation at base 2321 of NM_019739.3. These mutations were confirmed to exist in the original pCMV-HA-FOXO1 plasmid. The non-conservative mutations result in a K->R substitution at amino acid 219 and a L->P substitution at amino acid 619 of mFOXO1 (NP_062713.2). Mutations at bases 1121 and 2321 were reversed to wild type by site-directed mutagenesis and the corrections were confirmed by sequencing
How to cite: pSELECT-HA-mFOXO1 was a gift from Steven Abcouwer (Addgene plasmid # 83308 ; http://n2t.net/addgene:83308 ; RRID:Addgene_83308)
