>Addgene plasmid #83308 | pSELECT-HA-mFOXO1 | addgene partial sequence | sequence record 162006 | EBV-rev 5'-GTGGTTTGTCCAAACTCATC-3'
CAGCTAGCGCATCTTTGGACTGCTCCTCAGTTCCTGCTGTCAGACAATCTGAAGGACTTTTAAATGTAGC
CTGCTCACTAACTCTTAGCCTGACACCCAGCTGTGTGTTGTAGTCTTGACACTGTGTGGGAAGCTTTGGT
TGGGCAACACATTATCAAAGTTAAAATCCAAGGTATCTCCATCCATGAGGTCATTCCGAATGATGGACTC
CATGTCACAGTCCAAGCGCTCAATAAACATGCCATCCAAGTCACTTGGGAGCTTCTCCTGGTGGAGGACA
CCCATCCTACCATAGCCATTGCAGCTGCTCACCGAGGAGTAGCTGCCCAGGGCACTCATCTGCATGGGGT
GGGACAGAGGCACTTGTAAAGGTGTCTTCACGGGGGTCAAGCGGTTCATGGCAGATGTGTGAGGCATGGT
GTTCACCACATGGGGCAGGGTACGGCCGTTGACCGAAGCCGTTTGCTGTGCATGTCCAGGGTGGGTGTGG
GAGCTGGGGTTCATCATTTTGTTATGAGATGCCTGGCTGCCATACGCTGGCATGACCGAATTAGGGCCCA
TCATTACATTTTGGCCCAGGACCCGACTGTTGGGTTGGGCCACTCCGGGATCAACCGGTGACATAATGTC
ATTGTGGGGAGGAGAGTCAGAAGTCAACAACTCTTTCAAGAGTCCTGGGGCACAGTTATACTGGTTCAAT
CCTCCGTAACTTGATTTGCTGTCCTGAAGTGTCTGCATAGGCATCTGGGGCAAAGGGCTCATGCTGGATT
GGCCGTATGTGTACTTTGAGTAGTTTGGACTGGGTGAATTTAGACTGGTGTTTGGCGGTGCAAACGAATA
GCATGGTGTCTGCTGCATCATGCTGCCAGGCGAGGACTGGGTGGACACAGTTAAAGATGTTGGGGAC
