>Addgene plasmid #83308 | pSELECT-HA-mFOXO1 | addgene partial sequence | sequence record 162007 | mFOXO1-R 5'-TGCTCATAAAGTCGGTGCTG-3'
CTCGCCGCGGCGTCGGGGTTGGCGGCCGCGCCGCCCGACGGCGCCGGACTGGAGGTGGTCGAGTTGGACT
GGTTAAACTCCGGCCTGGGCAGCGGCCAGGTACAGGAGCGCTGCCGGGGCAGCGGCTCGAAGTCCGGGTC
GGTCTCCACCACCTGGGGCGCTTCGGCAGCGTAATCCGGAACATCGTATGGGTACATGGCGGTCGACACG
CCGGTGATCTCAGGTAGGCGCCGGTCACAGCTTGGATCTGTAACGGCGCAGAACAGAAAACGAAACAAAG
ACGTAGAGTTGAGCAAGCAGGGTCAGGCAAAGCGTGGAGAGCCGGCTGAGTCTAGGTAGGCTCCAAGGGA
GCGCCGGACAAAGGCCCGGTCTCGACCTGAGCTTTAAACTTACCTAGACGGCGGACGCAGTTCAGGAGGC
ACCACAGGCGGGAGGCGGCAGAACGCGACTCAACCGGCGTGGATGGCGGCCTCAGGTAGGGCGGCGGGCG
CGTGAAGGAGAGATGCGAGCCCCTCGAAGCTTCAGCTGTGTTCTGGCGGCAAACCCGTTGCGAAAAAGAA
CGTTCACGGCGACTACTGCACTTATATACGGTTCTCCCCCACCCTCGGGAAAAAGGCGGAGCCAGTACAC
GACATCACTTTCCCAGTTTACCCCGCGCCACCTTCTCTAGGCACCCGTTCAATTGCCGACCCCTCCCCCC
AACTTCTCGGGGACTGTGGGCGATGTGCGCTCTGCCCACTGACGGGCACCGGAGCGATCGCAGATCCTTC
GATAGAGAAATGTTCTGGCACCTGCACTTGCACTGGGGACAGCCTATTTTGCTAGTTTGTTTTGTTTCGT
TTTGTTTTGATGGAGAGCGTATGTTAGTTACGATTCACACAAAAAACCAACACACAGATGTAAT
